Addgene plasmid #234573: pCDS.AEBP2.I3
Purpose: Coding sequence for AEBP2 Isoform 3
Depositing lab: Chen Davidovich. Depositing organization: Monash University. Publication: Modular cloning of multigene vectors for the baculovirus system and yeast. Lai Z, Flanigan SF, Boudes M, Davidovich C. J Mol Biol. 2025 Jan 13:168943. doi: 10.1016/j.jmb.2025.168943. PubMed 39814169.
Backbone
  Vector backbone: pYTK001
  Vector type: Unspecified
Growth in bacteria
  Bacterial resistance: Chloramphenicol, 25 μg/mL
  Growth temperature: 37°C
  Growth strain: DH5alpha
  Copy number: High Copy
Gene/Insert
  Gene/Insert name: AEBP2 [Isoform 3]
  Species: H. sapiens (human)
  Entrez Gene: AEBP2
  Cloning method: Golden Gate
Terms and licenses: Academic/Nonprofit Terms; Industry Terms: Not Available to Industry
How to cite: pCDS.AEBP2.I3 was a gift from Chen Davidovich (Addgene plasmid # 234573 ; http://n2t.net/addgene:234573 ; RRID:Addgene_234573)
