[The description below was written by a language model from this plasmid's Addgene catalogue record and pLannotate feature annotations shown in this document.]
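Description:
pCDS.AEBP2.I3 is a small (about 2.6 kb) part-storage plasmid built on pYTK001, the entry vector of a Golden Gate modular cloning toolkit. It holds the coding sequence of human AEBP2 isoform 3 as a standardised "CDS" part. The catalogue lists the vector type as unspecified, and the annotated features match a bacterial cloning and storage plasmid rather than an expression vector. It replicates in E. coli from a high-copy ColE1/pUC-type origin. Selection is with chloramphenicol, through the cat gene driven by its native promoter and followed by a lambda t0 transcription terminator.

The payload is an open reading frame of roughly 880 bp matching human AEBP2. The annotation tool labels it a fragment relative to the reference protein, which fits a shorter isoform. AEBP2 is an accessory subunit of Polycomb repressive complex 2 (PRC2), the H3K27 methyltransferase complex involved in transcriptional repression, and it contributes to localising the complex on nucleosomes. No promoter, terminator, tag or reporter is annotated around the insert, so the coding sequence is not expected to be expressed from this plasmid. The feature table also does not annotate the type IIS restriction sites or overhangs that flank the part.

The insert was cloned by Golden Gate assembly, and the plasmid belongs to a modular system for building multigene vectors for baculovirus and yeast expression. Its likely role is as a donor part that is combined with separate promoter, terminator and tag modules to assemble expression cassettes, for example for producing AEBP2 with other proteins. The record does not describe specific downstream assemblies.
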