Features (pLannotate 1.2.2; 5 found; start..end, strand, type, name):
     32..913     +  CDS            AEBP2 (fragment): AEBP2_HUMAN - Experimental evidence at protein level: Swiss-Prot protein existence level 1. Acts as an accessory subunit for the core Polycomb repressive complex 2 (PRC2), which mediates histone H3K27 (H3K27me3) trimethylation on chromatin leading to transcriptional repression of the affected target gene (PubMed:15225548, PubMed:31959557, PubMed:29499137). Plays a role in nucleosome localization of the PRC2 complex (PubMed:29499137). From Homo sapiens (Human).
    933..967     -  terminator     lambda t0 terminator: minimal transcription terminator from phage lambda (Scholtissek and Grosse, 1987)
   1041..1697    -  CDS            cat: CAT_ECOLX - Experimental evidence at protein level: Swiss-Prot protein existence level 1. This enzyme is an effector of chloramphenicol resistance in bacteria. From Escherichia coli. This protein is used as a marker in many commonly used cloning vectors, such as pACYC184.
   1698..1795    -  promoter       cat promoter: promoter of the E. coli cat gene encoding chloramphenicol acetyltransferase
   1879..2467    +  rep_origin     ori: high-copy-number ColE1/pMB1/pBR322/pUC origin of replication
>Addgene plasmid #234573 | pCDS.AEBP2.I3 | addgene full sequence | sequence record 469905 | Addgene NGS Result
TCGGTCTCATATGTACACACGTCGGTACTCAAGCATAAGCAGTACTATAATGGATGTAGACAGCACAATT
TCCAGTGGGCGTTCAACTCCAGCAATGATGAATGGACAAGGAAGCACTACTTCTTCAAGCAAAAATATTG
CCTATAATTGTTGTTGGGACCAGTGCCAGGCTTGCTTCAACTCTAGCCCAGACCTGGCAGATCACATCCG
TTCCATACATGTAGATGGTCAGCGAGGAGGGGTATTTGTTTGCTTATGGAAAGGTTGTAAAGTATATAAC
ACTCCATCTACCAGTCAAAGTTGGTTACAAAGGCATATGCTGACACACAGTGGAGACAAACCTTTCAAGT
GTGTTGTTGGTGGCTGCAATGCCAGCTTTGCTTCTCAGGGAGGGCTAGCTCGTCATGTACCCACACACTT
CAGTCAGCAGAACTCCTCAAAAGTTTCTAGCCAGCCAAAGGCCAAAGAAGAATCTCCTTCTAAAGCTGGA
ATGAACAAAAGGAGGAAATTAAAGAACAAAAGACGACGCTCATTACCACGGCCACATGATTTCTTCGATG
CACAAACACTGGATGCGATAAGACATCGAGCCATATGCTTTAACCTCTCAGCTCATATAGAAAGTTTAGG
GAAGGGACACAGTGTTGTTTTTCATAGTACTGTAATAGCTAAGAGAAAAGAAGATTCTGGGAAGATCAAA
CTTTTGCTTCATTGGATGCCTGAAGACATTCTGCCTGATGTGTGGGTGAATGAAAGTGAACGACATCAGT
TAAAAACTAAAGTAGTTCATTTATCAAAGCTACCCAAAGATACTGCCTTGCTTTTGGACCCAAACATATA
CAGAACAATGCCGCAGAAGAGGTTGAAGAGAACTCTGATAAGAAAAGTGTTCAATTTGTATTTAAGCAAA
CAGGGATCCTGAGACCAGACCAATAAAAAACGCCCGGCGGCAACCGAGCGTTCTGAACAAATCCAGATGG
AGTTCTGAGGTCATTACTGGATCTATCAACAGGAGTCCAAGCGAGCTCGATATCAAATTACGCCCCGCCC
TGCCACTCATCGCAGTACTGTTGTAATTCATTAAGCATTCTGCCGACATGGAAGCCATCACAAACGGCAT
GATGAACCTGAATCGCCAGCGGCATCAGCACCTTGTCGCCTTGCGTATAATATTTGCCCATGGTGAAAAC
GGGGGCGAAGAAGTTGTCCATATTGGCCACGTTTAAATCAAAACTGGTGAAACTCACCCAGGGATTGGCT
GAAACGAAAAACATATTCTCAATAAACCCTTTAGGGAAATAGGCCAGGTTTTCACCGTAACACGCCACAT
CTTGCGAATATATGTGTAGAAACTGCCGGAAATCGTCGTGGTATTCACTCCAGAGCGATGAAAACGTTTC
AGTTTGCTCATGGAAAACGGTGTAACAAGGGTGAACACTATCCCATATCACCAGCTCACCGTCTTTCATT
GCCATACGAAATTCCGGATGAGCATTCATCAGGCGGGCAAGAATGTGAATAAAGGCCGGATAAAACTTGT
GCTTATTTTTCTTTACGGTCTTTAAAAAGGCCGTAATATCCAGCTGAACGGTCTGGTTATAGGTACATTG
AGCAACTGACTGAAATGCCTCAAAATGTTCTTTACGATGCCATTGGGATATATCAACGGTGGTATATCCA
GTGATTTTTTTCTCCATTTTAGCTTCCTTAGCTCCTGAAAATCTCGATAACTCAAAAAATACGCCCGGTA
GTGATCTTATTTCATTATGGTGAAAGTTGGAACCTCTTACGTGCCCGATCAATCATGACCAAAATCCCTT
AACGTGAGTTTTCGTTCCACTGAGCGTCAGACCCCGTAGAAAAGATCAAAGGATCTTCTTGAGATCCTTT
TTTTCTGCGCGTAATCTGCTGCTTGCAAACAAAAAAACCACCGCTACCAGCGGTGGTTTGTTTGCCGGAT
CAAGAGCTACCAACTCTTTTTCCGAAGGTAACTGGCTTCAGCAGAGCGCAGATACCAAATACTGTTCTTC
TAGTGTAGCCGTAGTTAGGCCACCACTTCAAGAACTCTGTAGCACCGCCTACATACCTCGCTCTGCTAAT
CCTGTTACCAGTGGCTGCTGCCAGTGGCGATAAGTCGTGTCTTACCGGGTTGGACTCAAGACGATAGTTA
CCGGATAAGGCGCAGCGGTCGGGCTGAACGGGGGGTTCGTGCACACAGCCCAGCTTGGAGCGAACGACCT
ACACCGAACTGAGATACCTACAGCGTGAGCTATGAGAAAGCGCCACGCTTCCCGAAGGGAGAAAGGCGGA
CAGGTATCCGGTAAGCGGCAGGGTCGGAACAGGAGAGCGCACGAGGGAGCTTCCAGGGGGAAACGCCTGG
TATCTTTATAGTCCTGTCGGGTTTCGCCACCTCTGACTTGAGCGTCGATTTTTGTGATGCTCGTCAGGGG
GGCGGAGCCTATGGAAAAACGCCAGCAACGCGGCCTTTTTACGGTTCCTGGCCTTTTGCTGGCCTTTTGC
TCACATGTTCTTTCCTGCGTTATCCCCTGATTCTGTGGATAACCGTAG
